>Addgene plasmid #244256 | pAAVLINK-EF1alpha-HA-5'-IQSEC2 | addgene full sequence | sequence record 489074 | Addgene NGS Result
GCGCTAA
[95 nt withheld, positions 8-102]
TATGCGGTGTGAAATACCGCACAGATGCGTAAGGAGAAAATACCGCATCAGGCGCCCCTGCAGGCAGCTG
CGCGCTCGCTCGCTCACTGAGGCCGCCCGGGCAAAGCCCGGGCGTCGGGCGACCTTTGGTCGCCCGGCCT
CAGTGAGCGAGCGAGCGCGCAGAGAGGGAGTGGCCAACTCCATCACTAGGGGTTCCTGCGGCCGCTCGGT
CCGCACGTGCCACACCGGTCTCCATAACTTAATAACTTCGTATAAAGTATCCTATACGAATAATAGCTTA
TTGGTCTCCTTAAACCTGTCTTGTAACCTTGATACTTACCTTAGACTGTCCCGAGAAGAGGAGCCGGAGC
TGCAGTTGATGGTCTCATTGGAATTGCTGGAGCTCTCAAGGCTCTCGTTATCTCCACCATCAGAGTTCTC
GCCTGCTGCCTCGCACTTCCCCAACCTCCGACCCCCAGCCACACCACTGGGCCCAGTGCCACTGTTGGGG
GCTGGTGGCAGGGGCCCTGGTGGGGCTGGGGCTGGGCCTTCAGGGGCTGGGTAGTGGCGGTGTGGGATCG
GGGCCCTGCCTGGTGGCCCCTTGTGCTTCAGGGTCCCATGGGGGCTGCAGCCATCAGCCTCATACACCAG
CTGGCGGTGGACAGAGCCGCGATCTGAGCGGTCACTCAGGTCCACGGAGCTGTCACTAGGAGGCTCAATG
GTAAGCAGGGGAAGGTGGGCAGCCCGCAGCCGGAAATCCCGGCACTCCAAGCACCCGGGACCCCTGCGAG
TGCCTTCCTCACGGCTACCGTCTTCCCGGGTTCCTGATGGCACTGGTGGAGGAACTGGCGGGAGAGGGGC
TGGCGCCCAGAACTCGGGCCGGCCCTGGGGTGGGGGTTCTGTGCTGGGCAGTCGCTCAGGGGATTGTTGG
GGAACTGTGTCATCCAGGTAGAGGGGAAGATCACTGAAGGATGTGGCTGAGCTGTCCTCTTGCTGTTCCT
TTGACTCCCGCTTCTCCAGCTGGGCTGACCCTGGCTCCTCAGACATGGGCCCTGACGGGTGGCAGTTCAG
GGCTTCGTCGATGGATTCAGCCAGAGACTTTACCTGTTTGGAGAAGGAGTCCTCAAGTTCTGTGATGTCA
TTAGAAAACTCTCCAGATGTGGTGACGGAGCTTCCACCACCATCGATGCCCCCACCACAGGAGCCTCCAT
ATGGGAGCCCCCGTTCAAGCCGGTGGCTCCGGGCACCAGCCATGGCACCCTCGTCCAGCGAGGCAGGCTT
GCCCTCGAAGTACGCGGGGTTCTGTGCCTTCTCATACTCCTCAAAGGAGAACTGCATCCGCATGTTGGAA
AGGATGATGCGGCGGGACATGCGGCTCTCTGAGGCTGAGCTGCGTAGCCGCTCAAAGTTCTTGTTCATGC
GGTACTGGCGGAAGGCTGTCTGGATGGTCCTGGCAGCCCTGCGGCTCAGGAAGGAGCCCCCATACTTCCT
CTCCAGCATTTCCACCTTCTTGTCCTGCAGGTCTGTGGAGAGTTCATAGCTGTCCGATAGGGCCTTGGAG
CGCTTTATCTCCTCCTCCTCCTGCTTCCTCAGGGCGACACTGGCTGGCTGGAGGCGTGCCCGCTGAGCCC
AGGGAAGGCCCACTCCAGCAGGGGGGCCCCCCATGTGGCTGCTGGAGGGGGGCAGCTGGCTCAGCCGGTA
GGGGGGTTGGCTCCCAGGACTATCAACCGCTGTGCTCAGGTCACTGCCTGGGGCATCACCCTCCACACTG
ACTGTTCTGGAATTCTCACCATCAGATTTTCTCTGGAGGGTCGTGGCCGGGCTGGTGCTGGTACTGGTGC
TGTGGCCTCCGCCGGCGCCGGGACTGGAGCTCCTGGATGCGCCACGGCTCAGCTGGCCCCGCTCCCGCGG
TGGCCGCGGCCCCACGCCCACCGCCGCCGAATAGCCCGCTTCCTTCTCGCGGCCCGGGTGCGCCGGCCCG
GCCTCCCGCCCGCCACGCTCGCGACCCAGGGCTGGGTTCTCGTGGTGCAGGTGGCACTGGGCCACGTCAC
GCTCGCGGGCTGTGTAACCGGTAGTGTCCTGGAGCGGGTAGGAGGCGTCCCGCTCCTTGTCCCGATACAC
AGCCTCCCGATTCTGGTAGGCGCCTTCCCGGTTCGGGTAGCCCACGTCCCGGGCCGCCTGGTGGAACTGG
CTCTCCCGCAGCTCGCGGTGGTGGAACTGGGTCTCGCGCAGGTTCTGGTACTGGCTCTCGCGGCCCGGGC
TATCCCGCGCGCCGTGGGGGTCCCGGTGCAGCTCCCC
[159 nt withheld, positions 2380-2538]
TGGGCTCTCGGATCCCGGGCCGCCCGGGGGCCCCGACCCCGCCTCCATAGATCCAGCATAGTCAGGTACG
TCATAAGGGTACATGGTGGCCGTACGGTAGGCGCCGGTCACAGCTTGGATCTGTAACGGCGCAGAACAGA
AAACGAAACAAAGACGTAGAGTTGAGCAAGCAGGGTCAGGCAAAGCGTGGAGAGCCGGCTGAGTCTAGGT
AGGCTCCAAGGGAGCGCCGGACAAAGGCCCGGTCTCGACCTGAGCTTTAAACTTACCTAGACGGCGGACG
CAGTTCAGGAGGCACCACAGGCGGGAGGCGGCAGAACGCGACTCAACCGGCGTGGATGGCGGCCTCAGGT
AGGGCGGCGGGCGCGTGAAGGAGAGATGCGAGCCCCTCGAAGCTTCAGCTGTGTTCTGGCGGCAAACCCG
TTGCGAAAAAGAACGTTCACGGCGACTACTGCACTTATATACGGTTCTCCCCCACCCTCGGGAAAAAGGC
GGAGCCAGTACACGACATCACTTTCCCAGTTTACCCCGCGCCACCTTCTCTAGGCACCCGTTCAATTGCC
GACCCCTCCCCCCAACTTCTCGGGGACTGTGGGCGATGTGCGCTCTGCCCACTGACGGGCACCGGAGCGA
TCGCAGATCCTCTAGAGTCGACACGCGTGCGGCCGCAGGAACCCCTAGTGATGGAGTTGGCCACTCCCTC
TCTGCGCGCTCGCTCGCTCACTGAGGCCGGGCGACCAAAGGTCGCCCGACGCCCGGGCGGCCTCAGTGAG
CGAGCGAGCGCGCAGCTGCCTGCAGGACATGTGAGCAAAAGGCCAGCAAAAGGCCAGGAACCGTAAAAAG
GCCGCGTTGCTGGCGTTTTTCCATAGGCTCCGCCCCCCTGACGAGCATCACAAAAATCGACGCTCAAGTC
AGAGGTGGCGAAACCCGACAGGACTATAAAGATACCAGGCGTTTCCCCCTGGAAGCTCCCTCGTGCGCTC
TCCTGTTCCGACCCTGCCGCTTACCGGATACCTGTCCGCCTTTCTCCCTTCGGGAAGCGTGGCGCTTTCT
CATAGCTCACGCTGTAGGTATCTCAGTTCGGTGTAGGTCGTTCGCTCCAAGCTGGGCTGTGTGCACGAAC
CCCCCGTTCAGCCCGACCGCTGCGCCTTATCCGGTAACTATCGTCTTGAGTCCAACCCGGTAAGACACGA
CTTATCGCCACTGGCAGCAGCCACTGGTAACAGGATTAGCAGAGCGAGGTATGTAGGCGGTGCTACAGAG
TTCTTGAAGTGGTGGCCTAACTACGGCTACACTAGAAGAACAGTATTTGGTATCTGCGCTCTGCTGAAGC
CAGTTACCTTCGGAAAAAGAGTTGGTAGCTCTTGATCCGGCAAACAAACCACCGCTGGTAGCGGTGGTTT
TTTTGTTTGCAAGCAGCAGATTACGCGCAGAAAAAAAGGATCTCAAGAAGATCCTTTGATCTTTTCTACG
GGGTCTGACGCTCAGTGGAACGAAAACTCACGTTAAGGGATTTTGGTCATGAGATTATCAAAAAGGATCT
TCACCTAGATCCTTTTAAATTAAAAATGAAGTTTTAAATCAATCTAAAGTATATATGAGTAAACTTGGTC
TGACAGTTACCAATGCTTAATCAGTGAGGCACCTATCTCAGCGATCTGTCTATTTCGTTCATCCATAGTT
GCCTGACTCCCCGTCGTGTAGATAACTACGATACGGGAGGGCTTACCATCTGGCCCCAGTGCTGCAATGA
TACCGCGAGACCCACGCTCACCGGCTCCAGATTTATCAGCAATAAACCAGCCAGCCGGAAGGGCCGAGCG
CAGAAGTGGTCCTGCAACTTTATCCGCCTCCATCCAGTCTATTAATTGTTGCCGGGAAGCTAGAGTAAGT
AGTTCGCCAGTTAATAGTTTGCGCAACGTTGTTGCCATTGCTACAGGCATCGTGGTGTCACGCTCGTCGT
TTGGTATGGCTTCATTCAGCTCCGGTTCCCAACGATCAAGGCGAGTTACATGATCCCCCATGTTGTGCAA
AAAAGCGGTTAGCTCCTTCGGTCCTCCGATCGTTGTCAGAAGTAAGTTGGCCGCAGTGTTATCACTCATG
GTTATGGCAGCACTGCATAATTCTCTTACTGTCATGCCATCCGTAAGATGCTTTTCTGTGACTGGTGAGT
ACTCAACCAAGTCATTCTGAGAATAGTGTATGCGGCGACCGAGTTGCTCTTGCCCGGCGTCAATACGGGA
TAATACCGCGCCACATAGCAGAACTTTAAAAGTGCTCATCATTGGAAAACGTTCTTCGGGGCGAAAACTC
TCAAGGATCTTACCGCTGTTGAGATCCAGTTCGATGTAACCCACTCGTGCACCCAACTGATCTTCAGCAT
CTTTTACTTTCACCAGCGTTTCTGGGTGAGCAAAAACAGGAAGGCAAAATGCCGCAAAAAAGGGAATAAG
GGCGACACGGAAATGTTGAATACTCATACTCTTCCTTTTTCAATATTATTGAAGCATTTATCAGGGTTAT
TGTCTCATGAGCGGATACATATTTGAATGTATTTAGAAAAATAAACAAATAGGGGTTCCGCGCACATTTC
CCCGAAAAGTGCCACCTGACGTCTAAGAAACCATTATTATCATGACATTAACCTATAAAAATAGGCGTAT
CACGAGGCCCTTTCGTCTCGCGCGTTTCGGTGATGACGGTGAAAACCTCTGACACATGCAGCTCCCGGAG
ACGGTCACAGCTTGTCTGTAAGCGGATGCCGGGAGCAGACAAGCCCGTCAGGGCGCGTCAGCGGGTGTTG
GCGGGTGTCGGGGCTGGCTTAACTATGCGGCATCAGAGCAGATTGTACTGAGAGTGCACCATAAAATTGT
AAACGTTAATATTTTGTTAAAATTCGCGTTAAATTTTTGTTAAATCAGCTCATTTTTTAACCAATAGACC
GAAATCGGCAAAATCCCTTATAAATCAAAAGAATAGCCCGAGATAGAGT
[37 nt withheld, positions 5528-5564]
AAAGAACGTGGACTCCAACGTCAAAGG
[141 nt withheld, positions 5592-5732]
G
[40 nt withheld, positions 5734-5773]
Features (pLannotate 1.2.2; 16 found; start..end, strand, type, name):
    103..154     +  misc_feature   bom (fragment): basis of mobility region from pBR322
    159..299     -  repeat_region  AAV2 ITR: inverted terminal repeat of adeno-associated virus serotype 2 inverted
    344..372     -  protein_bind   lox2272 (fragment): Cre-mediated recombination occurs in the 8-bp core sequence (GGATACTT). lox2272 sites are compatible with each other, but incompatible with loxP or loxN sites (Lee and Saito, 1988). Cre recombinase
    381..421     -  intron         chimeric intron (fragment): chimera between introns from human β-globin and immunoglobulin heavy chain genes
    421..2586    -  CDS            IQSEC2 (fragment) (sequence partly withheld): IQEC2_HUMAN - Also known as KIAA0522. Experimental evidence at protein level: Swiss-Prot protein existence level 1. Is a guanine nucleotide exchange factor for the ARF GTP- binding proteins. From Homo sapiens (Human).
   2656..2924    -  LTR            5' LTR (truncated): truncated 5' long terminal repeat (LTR) from human T-cell leukemia virus (HTLV) type 1
   2937..3148    -  promoter       EF-1α core promoter: core promoter for human elongation factor EF-1α
   3174..3190    +  misc_feature   MCS (fragment): pUC18/19 multiple cloning site
   3240..3267    -  repeat_region  AAV2 ITR (fragment): inverted terminal repeat of adeno-associated virus serotype 2 inverted
   3296..3323    -  repeat_region  AAV2 ITR (fragment): inverted terminal repeat of adeno-associated virus serotype 2 inverted
   3396..3984    -  rep_origin     ori: high-copy-number ColE1/pMB1/pBR322/pUC origin of replication
   4155..5015    -  CDS            AmpR: β-lactamase; bla; confers resistance to ampicillin, carbenicillin, and related antibiotics
   5016..5120    -  promoter       AmpR promoter: bla
   5215..5250    +  CDS            rop (fragment): Rop protein, which maintains plasmids at low copy number; rop
   5352..5401    +  misc_feature   bom (fragment): basis of mobility region from pBR322
   5402..84      -  rep_origin     f1 ori (across the origin) (sequence partly withheld): f1 bacteriophage origin of replication; arrow indicates direction of (+) strand synthesis
