[The description below was written by a language model from this plasmid's Addgene catalogue record and pLannotate feature annotations shown in this document.]
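Description:
pAAVLINK-EF1alpha-HA-5'-IQSEC2 is an AAV transfer plasmid built on the pAAV-MCS2 backbone that carries the upstream half of a split expression cassette for human IQSEC2, a guanine nucleotide exchange factor for ARF GTPases. It is the 5' member of an AAVLINK vector set, a DNA-recombination approach for delivering cargo too large for a single AAV genome. The matching partner vectors are not described in this record, which refers to the publication for them. The plasmid is maintained in bacteria through a high-copy ColE1/pUC-type origin with ampicillin selection (AmpR under its own bla promoter), and it also contains an f1 phage origin along with small remnants of bom and rop sequences.

Between the AAV2 inverted terminal repeats, which allow the cassette to be packaged into AAV particles (one is annotated intact, the other only as fragments in the sequencing result), the payload lies on the reverse strand of the record. An EF-1α core promoter followed by a truncated HTLV-1 5' LTR segment, a common composite enhancer arrangement, drives an N-terminal fragment of the IQSEC2 coding sequence of roughly 2.2 kb. The catalogue entry lists an N-terminal HA tag, although this was not annotated separately in the feature table. The coding fragment runs directly into a short piece of a chimeric β-globin/immunoglobulin intron, presumably supplying a splice donor, followed by a lox2272 site. This layout suggests that Cre-mediated recombination at lox2272 joins this genome to a 3' partner, with the junction then removed by splicing to reconstitute full-length, HA-tagged IQSEC2. No polyadenylation signal is annotated in this half.
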