Addgene plasmid #244256: pAAVLINK-EF1alpha-HA-5'-IQSEC2
Purpose: 5' AAVLINK plasmid for IQSEC2 expression
Depositing lab: Zhonghua Lu. Depositing organization: Shenzhen Institute of Advanced Technology (SIAT), Chinese Academy of Sciences. Publication: AAVLINK: A potent DNA-recombination method for large cargo delivery in gene therapy. Lin J, Lin Y, Liu N, Cao W, Zhang J, Wen S, Zhang Y, Liao W, Hong Z, Lin Y, Liu Q, Liu H, Li Q, Chen B, Li M, Luo Z, Yang L, Yang Y, Zheng SH, Wang Y, Chu H, Hu Y, Qin Y, Luo BX, Tian S, Chen Y, Yan T, Yang L, Wang H, Liu T, Jiang Y, Lu Z. Cell. 2026 Feb 5;189(3):969-986.e17. doi: 10.1016/j.cell.2025.12.039. Epub 2026 Jan 27. PubMed 41605211.
Backbone
  Vector backbone: pAAV-MCS2
  Backbone manufacturer: Steve Jackson (Addgene # 46954)
  Vector type: AAV
Growth in bacteria
  Bacterial resistance: Ampicillin, 100 μg/mL
  Growth temperature: 37°C
  Growth strain: NEB Stable
  Copy number: High Copy
Gene/Insert
  Gene/Insert name: IQSEC2
  Species: H. sapiens (human)
  Entrez Gene: IQSEC2 (a.k.a. BRAG1, IQ-ArfGEF, MRX1, MRX18, MRX78)
  Promoter: EF1alpha
  Tag / fusion protein: HA (N terminal on insert)
  Cloning method: Restriction Enzyme; 5′ cloning site unknown (unknown if destroyed)
Terms and licenses: Academic/Nonprofit Terms; Industry Terms: Not Available to Industry
Depositor comments: See publication for corresponding AAV Link vectors.
How to cite: pAAVLINK-EF1alpha-HA-5'-IQSEC2 was a gift from Zhonghua Lu (Addgene plasmid # 244256 ; http://n2t.net/addgene:244256 ; RRID:Addgene_244256)
